Addgene plasmid #62216: pT1QciMP
Purpose: (Empty Backbone) QUAS transgenesis vector
Depositing lab: Harold Burgess. Depositing organization: National Institute of Child Health and Human Development (NICHD). Publication: Increased functional protein expression using nucleotide sequence features enriched in highly expressed genes in zebrafish. Horstick EJ, Jordan DC, Bergeron SA, Tabor KM, Serpe M, Feldman B, Burgess HA. Nucleic Acids Res. 2015 Jan 27. pii: gkv035. 10.1093/nar/gkv035 PubMed 25628360.
Backbone
  Vector backbone: puc19
  Backbone size (bp): 2644
  Vector type: Zebrafish transgenesis
  Promoter: QUAS-E1b
Growth in bacteria
  Bacterial resistance: Ampicillin, 100 μg/mL
  Growth temperature: 37°C
  Growth strain: Top10
  Copy number: High Copy
Resource information
  A portion of this plasmid was derived from a plasmid made by: QUAS promoter received from Halpern lab.
Terms and licenses: Academic/Nonprofit Terms; Industry Terms: Not Available to Industry
Depositor comments: Zebrafish transgenesis vector: tol1 arms, QUAS-E1b promoter, ubiquitin C intron, multiple cloning site, ocean pout antifreeze protein terminator. Co-inject with tol1 (not tol2) transposase.
How to cite: pT1QciMP was a gift from Harold Burgess (Addgene plasmid # 62216 ; http://n2t.net/addgene:62216 ; RRID:Addgene_62216)
