[The description below was written by a language model from this plasmid's Addgene catalogue record and pLannotate feature annotations shown in this document.]
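Description:
pT1QciMP is an empty zebrafish transgenesis vector built on a pUC19 backbone. It places a gene of interest under control of the Q binary expression system and integrates it into the genome by Tol1 transposition. In bacteria it is a high-copy plasmid carrying the pUC-type ColE1/pMB1 origin and a β-lactamase gene with its own promoter for ampicillin selection. The annotated 4,313 nt sequence also shows typical pUC remnants flanking the cargo: a lacI fragment, the CAP site, the lac promoter and operator, and a lacZα fragment. Short bom and rop fragments are also called.

According to the depositor, the cargo is flanked by Tol1 transposon arms and consists of a QUAS-E1b promoter, a ubiquitin C intron, a multiple cloning site and the ocean pout antifreeze protein terminator. QUAS elements are binding sites for the QF transcriptional activator, so an inserted coding sequence should be expressed only where QF is supplied, for example from a driver line. The E1b element provides the minimal TATA-box core promoter, which probably corresponds to the short "minP" fragment in the feature table. The intron is the sort of element generally included to improve expression, and the terminator supplies 3' end processing signals. The automated annotation leaves most of the cargo region unlabelled: the Tol1 arms, QUAS repeats, intron and terminator are not called. It does detect a Gateway attB4 site upstream of the promoter, which the record does not explain. No insert is present. The depositor notes that the plasmid must be co-injected with Tol1 transposase, not Tol2, to achieve integration.
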