Features (pLannotate 1.2.2; 12 found; start..end, strand, type, name):
      1..93      +  CDS            lacI (fragment): lac repressor; lacI; The lac repressor binds to the lac operator to inhibit transcription in E. coli. This inhibition can be relieved by adding lactose or isopropyl-β-D-thiogalactopyranoside (IPTG).
    106..127     +  protein_bind   CAP binding site: CAP binding activates transcription in the presence of cAMP. E. coli catabolite activator protein
    142..172     +  promoter       lac promoter: promoter for the E. coli lac operon
    180..196     +  protein_bind   lac operator: The lac repressor binds to the lac operator to inhibit transcription in E. coli. This inhibition can be relieved by adding lactose or isopropyl-β-D-thiogalactopyranoside (IPTG). lac repressor encoded by lacI
    428..448     +  protein_bind   attB4: mutant version of attB; core recombination site for the Gateway® BP reaction BP Clonase™
    557..574     +  promoter       minP (fragment): minimal TATA-box promoter with low basal activity
   1913..2070    +  CDS            lacZα (fragment): LacZα fragment of β-galactosidase; lacZ fragment
   2076..2175    -  misc_feature   bom (fragment): basis of mobility region from pBR322
   2277..2312    -  CDS            rop (fragment): Rop protein, which maintains plasmids at low copy number; rop
   2407..2511    +  promoter       AmpR promoter: bla
   2512..3372    +  CDS            AmpR: β-lactamase; bla; confers resistance to ampicillin, carbenicillin, and related antibiotics
   3543..4131    +  rep_origin     ori: high-copy-number ColE1/pMB1/pBR322/pUC origin of replication
>Addgene plasmid #62216 | pT1QciMP | depositor full sequence | sequence record 101855 | pT1QciMP sequence 4313 bps
GCGCCCAATACGCAAACCGCCTCTCCCCGCGCGTTGGCCGATTCATTAATGCAGCTGGCACGACAGGTTT
CCCGACTGGAAAGCGGGCAGTGAGCGCAACGCAATTAATGTGAGTTAGCTCACTCATTAGGCACCCCAGG
CTTTACACTTTATGCTTCCGGCTCGTATGTTGTGTGGAATTGTGAGCGGATAACAATTTCACACAGGAAA
CAGCTATGACCATGATTACGCCAAGCTTGCATGGTCCCTTTAGCCAGTAGCGGTTCTAGGCACGGGCCGT
CCGGGCGGTGGCCTGGGGCGGAAAACTGAAGGGGGGCGGCACCGGCGGCTCAGCCCTTGTAATATATTAT
ATGCACCACTATTGGTTTACTTATGTCACAGTTTGTAAGTTTGTAACAGCCTGAACCTGGATCAGCTTAG
GTAATGCCAACTTTGTATAGAAAAGTTGGGGTAATCGCTTATCCTCGGATAAACAATTATCCTCACGGGT
AATCGCTTATCCGCTCGGGTAATCGCTTATCCTCGGGTAATCGCTTATCCTTGCAAGGGTCGACTCTAGA
GGGTATATAATGGATCCCATCGCGTCTCAGCCTCACTTTGAGCTCCTCCACACGAATTCGATACTAAGGA
TCCTTGTTTGTGAGTATGATGTTAAATATAAGCAATCGACGTTTGTTTTGTCGTTTGTTAAATCTAGCAA
TGTTTTATTTCAATTAAAGTGTTAACCGGTTCATTTAAAGGTGTATTTCTGAATGAGCTAACGTATTAGC
TTTTAACGCTAGCCGGACTGTTTGGTTTTGAGGATCAATAAACCAACGTTTTTTTCTGATTTATTTTGCT
TTAAAATATAAAGGTATAATTCGTCGTCGAGAATTTTGGGTTTTGTTCGAGTTTAGAAATTTGGCGGCGT
TTTTTTGTACCGCGAAACAGGGCGGTGGTTCGGTGAGCTTCTCAATTCATCTGCTTGACAAACGGTTTTC
GGCAACTGTAAATGCGCTATGATGCTTTTATTCTTTTCAGCGTGTAACTTTGTTAAATATAATTGACTTT
CCGACTATCGACGTTCGTTTCATCTCCGTGTTATTGTTTAATGGCCATTTTCTGTGGTAAACTGTCGCCA
TTTTGTTTTCAGTCGTCCGTTTGTTCCGCCCTTACTCACAGCTGTGTCAGCATTAGTGATGACTGTTCTC
ACCTGGCCTGTTTGCTTTCATTATTGATGAAGAGCTTTCTAGAGAATTCTGAAGCTCGTCTTTGTCCTGA
ATTCATCTGTATTCATTTAAAAAAAAAAATTAACCTTAATTTTTTTTTCTTCTCAGCGTAAAGCCACCAT
GGAGATCTCGAGACTAGTAATTAAGTCTCAGCCACCGTTAACTGAACATGTCAAAACCTGTGGAGACTGT
TGAGATTTGATGTTCTGAAAAGATAAAGCCTATAAATAAAATGTTGCCCAAATTTCCTGCCTGATGTTTT
TCTTTGTCTTTGCTACATGGCTTTGCTGCTCGGATCGGCTCACTCTGTGTATGCCACGTTCACTTTGTAC
TCTCCTTCTCACGGTAGGTTTATTATTTTTAGATGTGCAGTTAGTTTCTGTGAAATAACACACCACACAC
TGATATTGTCTGTGCATTGACTTGGTGAGTGCACATTGTTTTTGATCTTGACATATTTATATTTGATTGA
TCAGGTGAACTGTGTGAATCTAAAGTGCTCCATACAGATGTTCTGCATTGAAAATATTCTCATTTTATTA
GTGGAAGTGAGTGTATGCCAGCGGCCGCGGTACCCTGCAGTCTAGACATTTCAGTTGACGAAGACAAACA
AAGTTCTGTTGTGACTATGGGGGGGGGGGGCGCCTGGGGATGGTCTCGCCCGGGGAGTAATTCAGGGTAG
AACCGCCACTGCCTTTAGCGACATTCACTGGCCGTCGTTTTACAACGTCGTGACTGGGAAAACCCTGGCG
TTACCCAACTTAATCGCCTTGCAGCACATCCCCCTTTCGCCAGCTGGCGTAATAGCGAAGAGGCCCGCAC
CGATCGCCCTTCCCAACAGTTGCGCAGCCTGAATGGCGAATGGCGCCTGATGCGGTATTTTCTCCTTACG
CATCTGTGCGGTATTTCACACCGCATATGGTGCACTCTCAGTACAATCTGCTCTGATGCCGCATAGTTAA
GCCAGCCCCGACACCCGCCAACACCCGCTGACGCGCCCTGACGGGCTTGTCTGCTCCCGGCATCCGCTTA
CAGACAAGCTGTGACCGTCTCCGGGAGCTGCATGTGTCAGAGGTTTTCACCGTCATCACCGAAACGCGCG
AGACGAAAGGGCCTCGTGATACGCCTATTTTTATAGGTTAATGTCATGATAATAATGGTTTCTTAGACGT
CAGGTGGCACTTTTCGGGGAAATGTGCGCGGAACCCCTATTTGTTTATTTTTCTAAATACATTCAAATAT
GTATCCGCTCATGAGACAATAACCCTGATAAATGCTTCAATAATATTGAAAAAGGAAGAGTATGAGTATT
CAACATTTCCGTGTCGCCCTTATTCCCTTTTTTGCGGCATTTTGCCTTCCTGTTTTTGCTCACCCAGAAA
CGCTGGTGAAAGTAAAAGATGCTGAAGATCAGTTGGGTGCACGAGTGGGTTACATCGAACTGGATCTCAA
CAGCGGTAAGATCCTTGAGAGTTTTCGCCCCGAAGAACGTTTTCCAATGATGAGCACTTTTAAAGTTCTG
CTATGTGGCGCGGTATTATCCCGTATTGACGCCGGGCAAGAGCAACTCGGTCGCCGCATACACTATTCTC
AGAATGACTTGGTTGAGTACTCACCAGTCACAGAAAAGCATCTTACGGATGGCATGACAGTAAGAGAATT
ATGCAGTGCTGCCATAACCATGAGTGATAACACTGCGGCCAACTTACTTCTGACAACGATCGGAGGACCG
AAGGAGCTAACCGCTTTTTTGCACAACATGGGGGATCATGTAACTCGCCTTGATCGTTGGGAACCGGAGC
TGAATGAAGCCATACCAAACGACGAGCGTGACACCACGATGCCTGTAGCAATGGCAACAACGTTGCGCAA
ACTATTAACTGGCGAACTACTTACTCTAGCTTCCCGGCAACAATTAATAGACTGGATGGAGGCGGATAAA
GTTGCAGGACCACTTCTGCGCTCGGCCCTTCCGGCTGGCTGGTTTATTGCTGATAAATCTGGAGCCGGTG
AGCGTGGGTCTCGCGGTATCATTGCAGCACTGGGGCCAGATGGTAAGCCCTCCCGTATCGTAGTTATCTA
CACGACGGGGAGTCAGGCAACTATGGATGAACGAAATAGACAGATCGCTGAGATAGGTGCCTCACTGATT
AAGCATTGGTAACTGTCAGACCAAGTTTACTCATATATACTTTAGATTGATTTAAAACTTCATTTTTAAT
TTAAAAGGATCTAGGTGAAGATCCTTTTTGATAATCTCATGACCAAAATCCCTTAACGTGAGTTTTCGTT
CCACTGAGCGTCAGACCCCGTAGAAAAGATCAAAGGATCTTCTTGAGATCCTTTTTTTCTGCGCGTAATC
TGCTGCTTGCAAACAAAAAAACCACCGCTACCAGCGGTGGTTTGTTTGCCGGATCAAGAGCTACCAACTC
TTTTTCCGAAGGTAACTGGCTTCAGCAGAGCGCAGATACCAAATACTGTTCTTCTAGTGTAGCCGTAGTT
AGGCCACCACTTCAAGAACTCTGTAGCACCGCCTACATACCTCGCTCTGCTAATCCTGTTACCAGTGGCT
GCTGCCAGTGGCGATAAGTCGTGTCTTACCGGGTTGGACTCAAGACGATAGTTACCGGATAAGGCGCAGC
GGTCGGGCTGAACGGGGGGTTCGTGCACACAGCCCAGCTTGGAGCGAACGACCTACACCGAACTGAGATA
CCTACAGCGTGAGCTATGAGAAAGCGCCACGCTTCCCGAAGGGAGAAAGGCGGACAGGTATCCGGTAAGC
GGCAGGGTCGGAACAGGAGAGCGCACGAGGGAGCTTCCAGGGGGAAACGCCTGGTATCTTTATAGTCCTG
TCGGGTTTCGCCACCTCTGACTTGAGCGTCGATTTTTGTGATGCTCGTCAGGGGGGCGGAGCCTATGGAA
AAACGCCAGCAACGCGGCCTTTTTACGGTTCCTGGCCTTTTGCTGGCCTTTTGCTCACATGTTCTTTCCT
GCGTTATCCCCTGATTCTGTGGATAACCGTATTACCGCCTTTGAGTGAGCTGATACCGCTCGCCGCAGCC
GAACGACCGAGCGCAGCGAGTCAGTGAGCGAGGAAGCGGAAGA
