>Addgene plasmid #62216 | pT1QciMP | addgene partial sequence | sequence record 103952 | M13pUC-Rev 5'-AGCGGATAACAATTTCACACAGG-3'
TGACCATGATTACGCCAAGCTTGCATGGTCCCTTTAGCCAGTAGCGGTTCTAGGCACGGGCCGTCCGGGC
GGTGGCCTGGGGCGGAAAACTGAAGGGGGGCGGCACCGGCGGCTCAGCCCTTGTAATATATTATATGCAC
CACTATTGGTTTACTTATGTCACAGTTTGTAAGTTTGTAACAGCCTGAACCTGGATCAGCTTAGGTAATG
CCAACTTTGTATAGAAAAGTTGGGGTAATCGCTTATCCTCGGATAAACAATTATCCTCACGGGTAATCGC
TTATCCGCTCGGGTAATCGCTTATCCTCGGGTAATCGCTTATCCTTGCAAGGGTCGACTCTAGAGGGTAT
ATAATGGATCCCATCGCGTCTCAGCCTCACTTTGAGCTCCTCCACACGAATTCGATACTAAGGATCCTTG
TTTGTGAGTATGATGTTAAATATAAGCAATCGACGTTTGTTTTGTCGTTTGTTAAATCTAGCAATGTTTT
ATTTCAATTAAAGTGTTAACCGGTTCATTTAAAGGTGTATTTCTGAATGAGCTAACGTATTAGCTTTTAA
CGCTAGCCGGACTGTTTGGTTTTGAGGATCAATAAACCAACGTTTTTTTCTGATTTATTTTGCTTTAAAA
TATAAAGGTATAATTCGTCGTCGAGAATTTTGGGTTTTGTTCGAGTTTAGAAATTTGGCGGCGTTTTTTT
GTACCGCGAAACAGGGCGGTGGTTCGGTGAGCTTCTCAATTCATCTGCTTGACAAACGGTTTTCGGCAAC
TGTAAATGCGCTATGATGCTTTTATTCTTTTCAGCGTGTAACTTTGTTAAATATAATTGACTTTCCGACT
ATCGACGTTCGTTTCATCTCCGTGTTATTGTTTAATGGCCATTTTCTGTGGTAAACTGTCGCCATTTTGT
TTTCAGTCGTCCGTTTGTTCCGCCCTTACTCACAGCTGTGTCAGCATTAGTGATGACTGTTCTCACCTGG
CCTGTTTGCTTTCATTATTGATGAAGAGCTTTCTAGAGAATTCTGAAGCTCGTCTTTGTCCTGAATTCAT
CTGTATTCATTTAAAA
