>Addgene plasmid #62216 | pT1QciMP | addgene partial sequence | sequence record 103955 | M13pUC-Fwd 5'-CCCAGTCACGACGTTGTAAAACG-3'
GTCGCTAAAGGCAGTGGCGGTTCTACCCTGAATTACTCCCCGGGCGAGACCATCCCCAGGCGCCCCCCCC
CCCCATAGTCACAACAGAACTTTGTTTG
