>Addgene plasmid #62216 | pT1QciMP | addgene partial sequence | sequence record 105855 | UBCint-F1 5'-tttgttccgcccttactcac-3'
TTAGTGATGACTGTTCTCACCTGGCCTGTTTGCTTTCATTATTGATGAAGAGCTTTCTAGAGAATTCTGA
AGCTCGTCTTTGTCCTGAATTCATCTGTATTCATTTAAAAAAAAAAATTAACCTTAATTTTTTTTTCTTC
TCAGCGTAAAGCCACCATGGAGATCTCGAGACTAGTAATTAAGTCTCAGCCACCGTTAACTGAACATGTC
AAAACCTGTGGAGACTGTTGAGATTTGATGTTCTGAAAAGATAAAGCCTATAAATAAAATGTTGCCCAAA
TTTCCTGCCTGATGTTTTTCTTTGTCTTTGCTACATGGCTTTGCTGCTCGGATCGGCTCACTCTGTGTAT
GCCACGTTCACTTTGTACTCTCCTTCTCACGGTAGGTTTATTATTTTTAGATGTGCAGTTAGTTTCTGTG
AAATAACACACCACACACTGATATTGTCTGTGCATTGACTTGGTGAGTGCACATTGTTTTTGATCTTGAC
ATATTTATATTTGATTGATCAGGTGAACTGTGTGAATCTAAAGTGCTCCATACAGATGTTCTGCATTGAA
AATATTCTCATTTTATTAGTGGAAGTGAGTGTATGCCAGCGGCCGCGGTACCCTGCAGTCTAGACATTTC
AGTTGACGAAGACAAACAAAGTTCTGTTGTGACTATGGGGGGGGGGGGCGCCTGGGGATGGTCTCGCCCG
GGGAGTAATTCAGGGTAGAACCGCCACTGCCTTTAGCGACATTCACTGGCCGTCGTTTTACAACGTCGTG
ACTGGGAAAACCCTGGCGTTACCCAACTTAATCGCCTTGCAGCACATCCCCCTTTCGCCAGCTGGCGTAA
TAGCGAAGAGGCCCGCACCGATCGCCCTTCCCAACAGTTGCGCAGCCTGAATGGCGAATGGCGCCTGATG
CGGTATTT
